>Addgene plasmid #176253 | pNOC_hfnCas12a_NR1_NR2_LPT1 | addgene full sequence | sequence record 347028 | Addgene NGS Result
TTTTAATATAAATATATAAATTAAAAATAGAAAGTAAAAAAAGAAATTAAAGAAAAAATAGTTTTTGTTT
TCCGAAGATGTAAAAGACTCTAGGGGGATCGCCAACAAATACTACCTTTTATCTTGTACTTCCTGCTCTC
AGGTATTAATGCCGAATTGTTTCATCTTGTCTGTGTAGAAGACCACACACGAAAATCCTGTGATTTTACA
TTTTACTTATCGTTAATCGAATGTATATCTATTTAATCTGCTTTTCTTGTCTAATAAATATATATGTAAA
GTACGCTTTTTGTTGAAATTTTTTAAACCTTTGTTTATTTTTTTTTCTTCATTCCGTAACTCTTCTACCT
TCTTTATTTACTTTCTAAAATCCAAATACAAAACATAAAAATAAATAAACACAGAGTAAATTCCCAAATT
ATTCCATCATTAAAAGATACGAGGCGCGTGTAAGTTACAGGCAAGCGATCCGTCTAAGAAACCGGTGCAA
AGCTGACGCCCTTTTCGTCGTCGTTGCTGGTGTTAAAATTGCGCGTTTCTTTTTTTTCCGTCTTTGTCGT
CTTTTGACTTTTTTATCTTCTTTTCTGTCTTCTTTTATTCTTCTCTTCTTCTTCATCACTCCCTCTTCAT
TTTTCTTCTTCTTTTTCCTCGTCTATTGTCCTCGGGCATTACCAGTTGTGCTGCTCACGTGCGCGCAAGC
GGTGAAAGGGTGAGAGGATACACGGACAACAATCATTGAAAATTACGCTTAAAGCCGGTGCCTGGAAAAG
TCCACGCGCAGATGGCCTTTGCTTGCCTTGCTGCTGCTGCAGCTGCTGCTGCTGTCGCCTGTGATGGTAA
TGGTTGTTGTTGTGGTCCTGCTTGCTTGCTAGTTTGCATTGCGTTTGCGGTTGCCTTATGACCGACTCCG
TGTGATTGATCCTTAAACATATTTTATCATTGATGTGGATTGTGTGACGACGGCAAAAAAGAATTACTTT
ACACATGACTATCACACCTGCTCCCCTCCCTTCTCCTTTCAATCGGTCAACTTCCCAACCGCTCCTCGAA
AATATTTCAGTTGAATCCTCTACTACGTACCCCTTACTTAAATTTACTTTCTCTCTCCCCATCAATGCGC
CGTTGTTCTGAAGTTGTATTATTGATGGGAGATGATTGGCACTGCACCAGACCTGGCCAAAAGCCACCAC
AGGTGGCCACATACTCTTGCATGGGTATACTCTACCGAGGCAAAGATTAAAGTGCACGTCCCCTGCCCCT
CTCTCTCCCTACTTCCTTCAGTCTCAGTGGTTCCGTGCCCGTTCAGCACTACATCGCCCTGCCCGCTGTT
CCTTCTCAAACAGCCACCCATCCCAACCCACATACACAGAAACAACCTTTCCTACACATTTTCCCAAGTC
TTCTCTTCACTATTCTACACTAATACACCACCGTGATATGCCGGTTATCTAGATGTCCTTTCTCCTTTCT
CATCCTTTCTTTCCCATGGTACCATCTACAACAGTAGAAATTATTTAAAGTTCTTAGACTACTTCCTCGC
GGTACTCATTCTCCATCTACAACAGTAGAAATTATTTAAAGTTCTTAGACCTTGAGGAGGGGGATACTCG
TGCCAATCTACAACAGTAGAAATTATTTAAAGTTCTTAGACCAGCACAGGACGCGATTGTCGTGGAAGTG
GATCTACAACAGTAGAAATTATTTAAAGTTCTTAGACGAAGAGCCAAGGCCTGCTCTTCATCGATTCTGT
GGATGGAGGGAGGGAAGGAGGGGGGGAGTGAGTGAGTCGAGAGAACGACGACTGGGGCAAAGAGAGGATG
ACGCCACTGCAACAAAAGACAGGGAAGAATAGAGGCTGTTGGAAAACAGGAACACAGTGAAGAATAGAGG
CTGCAGGGTAACAGGCACATTTATCGCAGAGAGGCGGGCGGCAGGGGCGATACGTAAAGAGACCCCTAAA
CTTCTCCGCGTCATCCGTTCACGCTACCTCCTTCCCTCCCTTTACTCCCATTGATCACCAAGGCAGCGCC
CGCAGCCACCAGCAGCCACCGTCCTCAGTGTCACAGCTAGACGCGTCCCCATCAGGCAGCAGACCACCAG
AATATGCGCTTTCGCTTCCCATCATATCCCTCCCTCCTCCCCTTCTATTCCTCATCATGCATCATTTCTT
TCTCCTTGCTGCATGCCCCTCTTCTTACCTTGGCTAAGATCTACCGGAGGAAGAAGTCTTCAACGATAGA
TAAATGCCTGTATCGTGATGGTTGTTTGAATGGTGGAAGTGAGCCAGGTATTGAGAACGAGGGGCGCAAG
GGTGCGTGGAAGAAGGCAGGGAGAGGCGAGGCGAAGGAGAAGGGCATGTGGTGGGAACGAAGCCTCCACA
CCACAGCCACCCATGCTTTTCTCTGTTCGAGTTCCCGGGTTCTACTCTCACACACTACACGTGCACAGAA
AACATTCACGCACAACAGAGATACAGAGGGATCCGTCGAGATGGTCTACACGTCCTAATGTCCCCTGCTT
TCGAAGCCCAGAGCCATCGCTTTCTGTTTTTATCCATTCGCAACACATCCTGTTCTCGCGACCTCTCCTC
TTCCTGGCCACCATCGCTTCTCCGTGCCATGCCCTGTACATCCTTCCCTCCCTCGTTGTCTACCACACTA
ATCATGCGCTCTGCAGCAGACACTCGGCTACTATTTGTGTCGTACGGATTGAGGGGAGGGAGGGGAAGGG
AGGCAAGAAGTAAATCGGTGGTCAACAACAGACGCGGTCTCCCCACCCTCCCTCATTCCTTTCCCCTCCT
ATAATGAGCGAAGAAAGCCATGGACACCGAGTCACCCACTCTCCTAATCCACCACCACCAGGGCACTAAC
GGACTCACGCTCACCAAACTCGGTAACAATATCCACTGCACACAGATACACACGCAACCCTCGAGCATGC
CCAAGAAAAAGCGGAAGGTGAGCATCTACCAGGAGTTCGTCAACAAGTATTCACTGAGTAAGACACTGCG
GTTCGAGCTGATCCCACAGGGCAAGACACTGGAGAACATCAAGGCCCGAGGCCTGATTCTGGACGATGAG
AAGCGGGCAAAAGACTATAAGAAAGCCAAGCAGATCATTGATAAATACCACCAGTTCTTTATCGAGGAAA
TTCTGAGCTCCGTGTGCATCAGTGAGGATCTGCTGCAGAATTACTCAGACGTGTACTTCAAGCTGAAGAA
GAGCGACGATGACAACCTGCAGAAGGACTTCAAGTCCGCCAAGGACACCATCAAGAAACAGATTAGCGAG
TACATCAAGGACTCCGAAAAGTTTAAAAATCTGTTCAACCAGAATCTGATCGATGCTAAGAAAGGCCAGG
AGTCCGACCTGATCCTGTGGCTGAAACAGTCTAAGGACAATGGGATTGAACTGTTCAAGGCTAACTCCGA
TATCACTGATATTGACGAGGCACTGGAAATCATCAAGAGCTTCAAGGGATGGACCACATACTTTAAAGGC
TTCCACGAGAACCGCAAGAACGTGTACTCCAGCAACGACATTCCTACCTCCATCATCTACCGAATCGTCG
ATGACAATCTGCCAAAGTTCCTGGAGAACAAGGCCAAATATGAATCTCTGAAGGACAAAGCTCCCGAGGC
AATTAATTACGAACAGATCAAGAAAGATCTGGCTGAGGAACTGACATTCGATATCGACTATAAGACTAGC
GAGGTGAACCAGAGGGTCTTTTCCCTGGACGAGGTGTTTGAAATCGCCAATTTCAACAATTACCTGAACC
AGTCCGGCATTACTAAATTCAATACCATCATTGGCGGGAAGTTTGTGAACGGGGAGAATACCAAGCGCAA
GGGAATTAACGAATACATCAATCTGTATAGCCAGCAGATCAACGACAAAACTCTGAAGAAATACAAGATG
TCTGTGCTGTTCAAACAGATCCTGAGTGATACCGAGTCCAAGTCTTTTGTCATTGATAAACTGGAAGATG
ACTCAGACGTGGTCACTACCATGCAGAGCTTTTATGAGCAGATCGCCGCTTTCAAGACAGTGGAGGAAAA
ATCTATTAAGGAAACTCTGAGTCTGCTGTTCGATGACCTGAAAGCCCAGAAGCTGGACCTGAGTAAGATC
TACTTCAAAAACGATAAGAGTCTGACAGACCTGTCACAGCAGGTGTTTGATGACTATTCCGTGATTGGGA
CCGCCGTCCTGGAGTACATTACACAGCAGATCGCTCCAAAGAACCTGGATAATCCCTCTAAGAAAGAGCA
GGAACTGATCGCTAAGAAAACCGAGAAGGCAAAATATCTGAGTCTGGAAACAATTAAGCTGGCACTGGAG
GAGTTCAACAAGCACAGGGATATTGACAAACAGTGCCGCTTTGAGGAAATCCTGGCCAACTTCGCAGCCA
TCCCCATGATTTTTGATGAGATCGCCCAGAACAAAGACAATCTGGCTCAGATCAGTATTAAGTACCAGAA
CCAGGGCAAGAAAGACCTGCTGCAGGCTTCAGCAGAAGATGACGTGAAAGCCATCAAGGATCTGCTGGAC
CAGACCAACAATCTGCTGCACAAGCTGAAAATCTTCCATATTAGTCAGTCAGAGGATAAGGCTAATATCC
TGGATAAAGACGAACACTTCTACCTGGTGTTCGAGGAATGTTACTTCGAGCTGGCAAACATTGTCCCCCT
GTATAACAAGATTAGGAACTACATCACACAGAAGCCTTACTCTGACGAGAAGTTTAAACTGAACTTCGAA
AATAGTACCCTGGCCAACGGGTGGGATAAGAACAAGGAGCCTGACAACACAGCTATCCTGTTCATCAAGG
ATGACAAGTACTATCTGGGAGTGATGAATAAGAAAAACAATAAGATCTTCGATGACAAAGCCATTAAGGA
GAACAAAGGGGAAGGATACAAGAAAATCGTGTATAAGCTGCTGCCCGGCGCAAATAAGATGCTGCCTAAG
GTGTTCTTCAGCGCCAAGAGTATCAAATTCTACAACCCATCCGAGGACATCCTGCGGATTAGAAATCACT
CAACACATACTAAGAACGGGAGCCCCCAGAAGGGATATGAGAAATTTGAGTTCAACATCGAGGATTGCAG
GAAGTTTATTGACTTCTACAAGCAGAGCATCTCCAAACACCCTGAATGGAAGGATTTTGGCTTCCGGTTT
TCCGACACACAGAGATATAACTCTATCGACGAGTTCTACCGCGAGGTGGAAAATCAGGGGTATAAGCTGA
CTTTTGAGAACATTTCTGAAAGTTACATCGACAGCGTGGTCAATCAGGGAAAGCTGTACCTGTTCCAGAT
CTATAACAAAGATTTTTCAGCATACAGCAAGGGCAGACCAAACCTGCATACACTGTACTGGAAGGCCCTG
TTCGATGAGAGGAATCTGCAGGACGTGGTCTATAAACTGAACGGAGAGGCCGAACTGTTTTACCGGAAGC
AGTCTATTCCTAAGAAAATCACTCACCCAGCTAAGGAGGCCATCGCTAACAAGAACAAGGACAATCCTAA
GAAAGAGAGCGTGTTCGAATACGATCTGATTAAGGACAAGCGGTTCACCGAAGATAAGTTCTTTTTCCAT
TGTCCAATCACCATTAACTTCAAGTCAAGCGGCGCTAACAAGTTCAACGACGAGATCAATCTGCTGCTGA
AGGAAAAAGCAAACGATGTGCACATCCTGAGCATTGACCGAGGAGAGCGGCATCTGGCCTACTATACCCT
GGTGGATGGCAAAGGGAATATCATTAAGCAGGATACATTCAACATCATTGGCAATGACCGGATGAAAACC
AACTACCACGATAAACTGGCTGCAATCGAGAAGGATAGAGACTCAGCTAGGAAGGACTGGAAGAAAATCA
ACAACATTAAGGAGATGAAGGAAGGCTATCTGAGCCAGGTGGTCCATGAGATTGCAAAGCTGGTCATCGA
ATACAATGCCATTGTGGTGTTCGAGGATCTGAACTTCGGCTTTAAGAGGGGGCGCTTTAAGGTGGAAAAA
CAGGTCTATCAGAAGCTGGAGAAAATGCTGATCGAAAAGCTGAATTACCTGGTGTTTAAAGATAACGAGT
TCGACAAGACCGGAGGCGTCCTGAGAGCCTACCAGCTGACAGCTCCCTTTGAAACTTTCAAGAAAATGGG
AAAACAGACAGGCATCATCTACTATGTGCCAGCCGGATTCACTTCCAAGATCTGCCCCGTGACCGGCTTT
GTCAACCAGCTGTACCCTAAATATGAGTCAGTGAGCAAGTCCCAGGAATTTTTCAGCAAGTTCGATAAGA
TCTGTTATAATCTGGACAAGGGGTACTTCGAGTTTTCCTTCGATTACAAGAACTTCGGCGACAAGGCCGC
TAAGGGGAAATGGACCATTGCCTCCTTCGGATCTCGCCTGATCAACTTTCGAAATTCCGATAAAAACCAC
AATTGGGACACTAGGGAGGTGTACCCAACCAAGGAGCTGGAAAAGCTGCTGAAAGACTACTCTATCGAGT
ATGGACATGGCGAATGCATCAAGGCAGCCATCTGTGGCGAGAGTGATAAGAAATTTTTCGCCAAGCTGAC
CTCAGTGCTGAATACAATCCTGCAGATGCGGAACTCAAAGACCGGGACAGAACTGGACTATCTGATTAGC
CCCGTGGCTGATGTCAACGGAAACTTCTTCGACAGCAGACAGGCACCCAAAAATATGCCTCAGGATGCAG
ACGCCAACGGGGCCTACCACATCGGGCTGAAGGGACTGATGCTGCTGGGCCGGATCAAGAACAATCAGGA
GGGGAAGAAGCTGAACCTGGTCATTAAGAACGAGGAATACTTCGAGTTTGTCCAGAATAGAAATAACGGG
TCCGGCAGCGGGTCCGTTAACATGGTGTTTACTCTCGAGGACTTCGTGGGCGACTGGCGGCAGACAGCTG
GCTATAACCTCGACCAGGTGCTGGAGCAGGGCGGTGTGTCCTCGCTTTTCCAGAACCTGGGCGTCTCCGT
GACCCCAATCCAGCGCATCGTCCTGAGCGGCGAGAACGGCCTGAAGATCGACATCCACGTCATCATTCCC
TACGAGGGCCTGAGCGGGGACCAAATGGGCCAGATCGAGAAGATCTTCAAGGTTGTGTACCCCGTGGACG
ATCACCACTTCAAGGTGATACTGCACTACGGGACGCTGGTCATCGACGGTGTGACGCCGAACATGATTGA
CTACTTCGGCCGTCCTTACGAGGGCATTGCCGTGTTCGACGGCAAGAAGATCACGGTGACCGGCACCCTG
TGGAACGGCAATAAGATCATTGACGAGCGGCTGATCAACCCGGATGGCTCGCTGTTGTTCCGCGTGACCA
TCAACGGGGTAACCGGCTGGCGCCTGTGCGAGCGCATCCTGGCCGGATACCCCTACGACGTGCCCGACTA
CGCGTCCATGGTGGCTAGCCCGAAAAAGAAGAGGAAGGTCTGACAATTGGAAAGATCCAAGAGAGACGAG
TAGAGATTTTTTTTTTGGGATTGATGTTTGTCGTTCTTTGAGTTGTCGTCGAGTTACGCCTTTTGTAAGA
ATGTTCCGCAGGAGAGGAGGAGGATGGGCATGAGTGAGGGTGAGAGGGCTTGCCCGCTTTTTTTTTTAAA
AACGCTGAAGACGTGGTTGTCAAACAAACCCCCCATAGAAACGATTTTGTTACGGTGCGGTCCAGACGTC
ACTTGAATGGCTCCGCGGAAAGGCCAGGGAGGGAAGGGGGGAGGGAGGAAACATGAAACATGTTGAACGG
CTCAACAGGGTTTGGGGGACAAGAGAGGTAGCGCCCTGATGGACTGCTCCCTCCCCTCCTTTCCCTCAAT
GTCTCATTCATCCATGCTTCCCCCTTCTCTCTCTCCCCTCCGTTCCATCCCCCGCGGGCGTGGTAGTGGC
GTGATGGGATCCACTAAAATGTACGTGTAAGAAAAGCCGGTGAGCTTACGCTTTTGTGAAAGTGGGAGTA
CGAGTGTTGTGTGTGTGTGTAGTGGTTTCAGACCCCAGACAGAGGCGAAGCAGAAAAAGCAGACGATGAA
GACGACGAAGAAATGAGCAGTCTATTTTTATCGTGGAAACAGAAGAGGTGATATCGTCTCCTGCAGGCAT
GCAAGCTGATCCACTAGAGGCCATGGCGGCCGCGAGGGTGGACTTGAGAGTGTGGAAGTGAGTGAGGGTA
GAAGATAGAGTAAGGATGGCAGACAAGATGACGATAAAGAAGACGTGGAAGAGAGGGAAATACACGTACA
AAGGAAGAAAACAAGAAAAGGAAAAAGAGGAAAAAATAAACGCAGGCGGAATTACTCACTGTTGAAATGG
TCTCTCGTCCTGACACGGAAGTTGTACGAACAACACGCATGCACACAACGTACTCTTCTTCTGTGTTCTA
AATAAAGACTATTTGCTAAGGGAGGGTAGTGGCGATGGTGGCGTACAGTGACTTAATGGGGAGGAGCAAA
TCAATGATGCCTTTTTTGGCATTTTTCTATTGTCTATCTGCGGTACTACAATTCGTTGTTATACAGTCAC
GGATGGAAGGAAGAAGCAGCAGTAGAGTAGGGGATAAACCAATGAGATAAGGGAGCTGATGTAACGAGAC
CAGGACGCCTGAAATTAAAGATAGAAAAACCACAAGTAGAGCCAGGAGCGATGACCATCTTCCATTTCGT
TTCTTCACAACAGTGCTTTTGCTTTCTTCGCTTCTACTCTCTCCTTACTGGCTACCATGACATTGTTCAC
TTCTTTCATTTCTCCTTCCCTCTCTCACACACATCCCACCCCTTCGATTTCCTTCTGCCCTTCTTCCCTC
GGGGTCTAGTCTTATTTTGATTGAACCGATGCGTGAATTGGATCGAGTGACTTGTATGACGGGCACACAC
ACACATGACGACGACAGGTGAGGACTTGAAGGACCTAAGGCATGACACCTAAAAGGAAGGAAGGCCGAAA
GACGACGGCAGAAGTGGGGATCTCTGAAACCAGATCCCTTCTCCTCTTCACTCCCTCCTCCTGATCCCTG
GCCATCAGTCCTGCTCCTCGGCCACGAAGTGCACGCAGTTGCCGGCCGGGTCGCGCAGGGCGAACTCCCG
CCCCCACGGCTGCTCGCCGATCTCGGTCATGGCCGGCCCGGAGGCGTCCCGGAAGTTCGTGGACACGACC
TCCGACCACTCGGCGTACAGCTCGTCCAGGCCGCGCACCCACACCCAGGCCAGGGTGTTGTCCGGCACCA
CCTGGTCCTGGACCGCGCTGATGAACAGGGTCACGTCGTCCCGGACCACACCGGCGAAGTCGTCCTCCAC
GAAGTCCCGGGAGAACCCGAGCCGGTCGGTCCAGAACTCGACCGCTCCGGCGACGTCGCGCGCGGTGAGC
ACCGGAACGGCACTGGTCAACTTGGCCATCTGCTCGGAGGGGAGGATGAAGGGAAGGAGGGAGGGGGGAG
GGGCATTTATGACAATTAGAACTTCAGAGGTCTACTCCTTGTGTGTAACGAGGTGAACGACGGGTGAAAG
TGTTCGCCTGACAGGACTGGTCGAAGATCGGGGGGAGGGGGCTACCTCTATCTCTGAGGGCATCTTTCTG
ATAAGGTGCCTTCAACCGCAACCCCGAAAACCCCTGCCCCCCACCACACCATGGACACATGCACGCACGA
CAAATAGACAGAGCGATGCCAACAGGATTGGTTGTATAGTATGGTTCTGGTAAGATAGAGGGATTAAATG
CCCTGCTCCAGGCCGTGAGGGGCGAACTGGCGCGCTTGTGCTTCTCCTTCTGTACTTAATCTACATCCCT
GACCTTGAACTGGATCTTGACAAATATAGATCCGAAAACCCACTGCCGCACGAACTTACCATAATTTAAA
AAGAGGTTTTAGAGGCGAAGAGTGGAGACTTCTGTGTGAGGTTTGTGAAAAGGTAAGAAGGAGGGGACAG
GAGATCATGAATCTATATCTTAATTAAGCACTTCTGCTGTTTTGAATGGGGTTAGAGCACAAGTGGGATG
CCTGGACTTTCAGGGCATGCAAGCACACACTACGACCACAACAGAAGTCAAAAGGGTGTAGATAGAGTTT
GGCCTCTTGTCTGATGGGCATTCACCCGGCAGTATCCTAGTTAAAACAAAGACACATGAAGAGATATAAA
GATCATCGCGTGTGCCCTCTAGACGGGCGGGCTATAGAGGAAAGGACAAAAGACCGCCAAACCGACGCAG
GATGCGGACAGGTTCAGTGCACCAAGGAGGAGGAAACGCCCAACCACGAGGTCCAAGGCTGGCAGAGAAA
TAAACGACCCCGTTTAAACATGTGAGCAAAAGGCCAGCAAAAGGCCAGGAACCGTAAAAAGGCCGCGTTG
CTGGCGTTTTTCCATAGGCTCCGCCCCCCTGACGAGCATCACAAAAATCGACGCTCAAGTCAGAGGTGGC
GAAACCCGACAGGACTATAAAGATACCAGGCGTTTCCCCCTGGAAGCTCCCTCGTGCGCTCTCCTGTTCC
GACCCTGCCGCTTACCGGATACCTGTCCGCCTTTCTCCCTTCGGGAAGCGTGGCGCTTTCTCATAGCTCA
CGCTGTAGGTATCTCAGTTCGGTGTAGGTCGTTCGCTCCAAGCTGGGCTGTGTGCACGAACCCCCCGTTC
AGCCCGACCGCTGCGCCTTATCCGGTAACTATCGTCTTGAGTCCAACCCGGTAAGACACGACTTATCGCC
ACTGGCAGCAGCCACTGGTAACAGGATTAGCAGAGCGAGGTATGTAGGCGGTGCTACAGAGTTCTTGAAG
TGGTGGCCTAACTACGGCTACACTAGAAGAACAGTATTTGGTATCTGCGCTCTGCTGAAGCCAGTTACCT
TCGGAAAAAGAGTTGGTAGCTCTTGATCCGGCAAACAAACCACCGCTGGTAGCGGTGGTTTTTTTGTTTG
CAAGCAGCAGATTACGCGCAGAAAAAAAGGATCTCAAGAAGATCCTTTGATCTTTTCTACGGGGTCTGAC
GCTCAGTGGAACGAAAACTCACGTTAAGGGATTTTGGTCATGAGATTATCAAAAAGGATCTTCACCTAGA
TCCTTTTAAATTAAAAATGAAGTTTTAAATCAATCTAAAGTATATATGAGTAAACTTGGTCTGACAGTTA
CCAATGCTTAATCAGTGAGGCACCTATCTCAGCGATCTGTCTATTTCGTTCATCCATAGTTGCCTGACTC
CCCGTCGTGTAGATAACTACGATACGGGAGGGCTTACCATCTGGCCCCAGTGCTGCAATGATACCGCGAG
ACCCACGCTCACCGGCTCCAGATTTATCAGCAATAAACCAGCCAGCCGGAAGGGCCGAGCGCAGAAGTGG
TCCTGCAACTTTATCCGCCTCCATCCAGTCTATTAATTGTTGCCGGGAAGCTAGAGTAAGTAGTTCGCCA
GTTAATAGTTTGCGCAACGTTGTTGCCATTGCTACAGGCATCGTGGTGTCACGCTCGTCGTTTGGTATGG
CTTCATTCAGCTCCGGTTCCCAACGATCAAGGCGAGTTACATGATCCCCCATGTTGTGCAAAAAAGCGGT
TAGCTCCTTCGGTCCTCCGATCGTTGTCAGAAGTAAGTTGGCCGCAGTGTTATCACTCATGGTTATGGCA
GCACTGCATAATTCTCTTACTGTCATGCCATCCGTAAGATGCTTTTCTGTGACTGGTGAGTACTCAACCA
AGTCATTCTGAGAATAGTGTATGCGGCGACCGAGTTGCTCTTGCCCGGCGTCAATACGGGATAATACCGC
GCCACATAGCAGAACTTTAAAAGTGCTCATCATTGGAAAACGTTCTTCGGGGCGAAAACTCTCAAGGATC
TTACCGCTGTTGAGATCCAGTTCGATGTAACCCACTCGTGCACCCAACTGATCTTCAGCATCTTTTACTT
TCACCAGCGTTTCTGGGTGAGCAAAAACAGGAAGGCAAAATGCCGCAAAAAAGGGAATAAGGGCGACACG
GAAATGTTGAATACTCATACTCTTCCTTTTTCAATATTATTGAAGCATTTATCAGGGTTATTGTCTCATG
AGCGGATACATATTTGAATGTATTTAGAAAAATAAACAAATAGGGGTTCCGCGCACATTTCCCCGAAAAG
TGCCACCTGGGTCCTTTTCATCACGTGCTATAAAAATAATTATAATTTAAATT
Features (pLannotate 1.2.2; 8 found; start..end, strand, type, name):
   2961..6857    +  CDS            cas12a: CS12A_FRATN - Also known as cpf1 From Francisella tularensis subsp. novicida (strain U112).
   6879..7394    +  CDS            LUCI_OPLGR (fragment): Experimental evidence at protein level: Swiss-Prot protein existence level 1. Catalytic subunit of oplophorus-luciferin 2-monooxygenase. Oxidoreductase that converts coelenterazine (the oplophorus luciferin) to coelenteramide under emission of blue light with a maximum at 454 nm. Is also active with bisdeoxycoelenterazine. From Oplophorus gracilirostris (Luminous shrimp).
   8110..8127    +  misc_feature   MCS (fragment): pUC18/19 multiple cloning site
   9035..9409    -  CDS            BleoR: antibiotic-binding protein; Sh ble from Streptoalloteichus hindustanus; confers resistance to bleomycin, phleomycin, and Zeocin™
  10369..10957   -  rep_origin     ori: high-copy-number ColE1/pMB1/pBR322/pUC origin of replication
  11128..11988   -  CDS            AmpR: β-lactamase; bla; confers resistance to ampicillin, carbenicillin, and related antibiotics
  11989..12093   -  promoter       AmpR promoter: bla
  12130..470     +  misc_feature   CEN/ARS (across the origin): S. cerevisiae CEN6 centromere fused to an autonomously replicating sequence
