[The description below was written by a language model from this plasmid's Addgene catalogue record and pLannotate feature annotations shown in this document.]
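Description:
pNOC_hfnCas12a_NR1_NR2_LPT1 is a roughly 12.2 kb episomal CRISPR plasmid for genome editing in the microalga Nannochloropsis oceanica, built on a pUC19 backbone. In E. coli it is maintained at high copy through the ColE1/pUC origin and selected with ampicillin via the bla gene and its native promoter. For the algal host it carries the Sh ble gene, which confers Zeocin resistance. It also carries a S. cerevisiae CEN6/ARS element spanning the sequence origin. In the pNOC series this element presumably supports maintenance of the plasmid as an extrachromosomal episome rather than through genomic integration, consistent with the "episomal" designation in the record.

The payload is a humanized coding sequence for Francisella novicida Cas12a (Cpf1), fused at its C terminus to a luciferase called Nlux. The annotation identifies this luciferase as derived from the catalytic subunit of the Oplophorus gracilirostris enzyme, the source of NanoLuc-type reporters. The fusion allows nuclease expression to be monitored by luminescence. According to the catalogue entry, the plasmid also encodes a CRISPR array with two spacers against the nitrate reductase gene and one spacer against the LPAAT gene. Because Cas12a processes its own pre-crRNA, a single array transcript can yield several guides, which enables multiplexed targeting of both loci.

The automated feature table does not annotate the CRISPR array, and neither it nor the catalogue fields name the promoters and terminators driving Cas12a, the array or the Zeocin marker. These elements presumably lie in the unannotated regions. The construct belongs to a CRISPR-Cas genome engineering toolbox for N. oceanica.
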