Addgene plasmid #176253: pNOC_hfnCas12a_NR1_NR2_LPT1
Purpose: pNOC episomal plasmid harboring the humanized fnCas12a gene sequence tagged with Nlux and CRISPR array with spacers 1 and 2 targeting the Nitrate reductase gene and one spacer targeting the LPAAT gene
Depositing lab: John van der Oost. Depositing organization: Wageningen University, Department Agrotechnology & Food Sciences. Publication: Comprehensive Genome Engineering Toolbox for Microalgae Nannochloropsis oceanica Based on CRISPR-Cas Systems. Naduthodi MIS, Sudfeld C, Avitzigiannis EK, Trevisan N, van Lith E, Alcaide Sancho J, D'Adamo S, Barbosa M, van der Oost J. ACS Synth Biol. 2021 Dec 17;10(12):3369-3378. doi: 10.1021/acssynbio.1c00329. Epub 2021 Nov 18. PubMed 34793143.
Backbone
  Vector backbone: pUC19
  Vector type: CRISPR, Luciferase, Synthetic Biology ; Expression in microalgae Nannochloropsis oceanica
  Selectable markers: Zeocin
Growth in bacteria
  Bacterial resistance: Ampicillin, 100 μg/mL
  Growth temperature: 37°C
  Growth strain: DH5alpha
  Copy number: High Copy
Gene/Insert
  Gene/Insert name: humanized fnCas12a
  Species: Francisella novicida
  Tag / fusion protein: luciferase (C terminal on insert)
Resource information
  A portion of this plasmid was derived from a plasmid made by: The backbone of plasmid was a gift from Eva Farre from Michigan State University. And the Cas12a sequence was obtained from the Addgene plasmid # 69976
Terms and licenses: Academic/Nonprofit Terms; Industry Terms: Not Available to Industry
How to cite: pNOC_hfnCas12a_NR1_NR2_LPT1 was a gift from John van der Oost (Addgene plasmid # 176253 ; http://n2t.net/addgene:176253 ; RRID:Addgene_176253)
